Addgene plasmid #207083: RNF169-Halo HRD
Purpose: Homologous recombination donor for insertion of a HaloTag at the C-terminus of the endogenous RNF169 locus.
Depositing lab: Jens Schmidt. Depositing organization: Michigan State University. Publication: Systematic analysis of the molecular and biophysical properties of key DNA damage response factors. Heyza JR, Mikhova M, Bahl A, Broadbent DG, Schmidt JC. Elife. 2023 Jun 21;12:e87086. doi: 10.7554/eLife.87086. PubMed 37341699.
Backbone
  Vector backbone: pFastBac dual
  Backbone size w/o insert (bp): 5500
  Total vector size (bp): 9000
  Vector type: Mammalian Expression
  Selectable markers: Puromycin
Growth in bacteria
  Bacterial resistance: Ampicillin, 100 μg/mL
  Growth temperature: 37°C
  Growth strain: DH5alpha
  Copy number: High Copy
Gene/Insert
  Gene/Insert name: HaloTag followed by BGH PolyA and PuroR cassette flanked by human RNF169 locus sequences
  Species: H. sapiens (human), Synthetic
  Promoter: Endogenous
  Tag / fusion protein: HaloTag (C terminal on insert)
  Cloning method: Gibson Cloning
  Sequencing primers: 5′ GCTTTAAAAAACCTCCCACACCTC; 3′ AAA CCA CAA CTA GAA TGC AGT GA
Terms and licenses: Academic/Nonprofit Terms; Industry Terms: Not Available to Industry
How to cite: RNF169-Halo HRD was a gift from Jens Schmidt (Addgene plasmid # 207083 ; http://n2t.net/addgene:207083 ; RRID:Addgene_207083)
