[The description below was written by a language model from this plasmid's Addgene catalogue record and pLannotate feature annotations shown in this document.]
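Description:
RNF169-Halo HRD is a homologous recombination donor plasmid for knocking a HaloTag into the C-terminus of the endogenous human RNF169 gene in mammalian cells. It was assembled by Gibson cloning in a pFastBac Dual backbone. That backbone explains the baculovirus-related elements in the annotation: the polyhedrin and p10 promoters, the Tn7L and Tn7R transposon ends, a gentamicin resistance gene, and HSV TK and SV40 polyadenylation signals. These parts appear to be carried over from the vector and have no stated role in the knock-in application. In bacteria the plasmid replicates from a high-copy ColE1/pUC-type origin and is selected with ampicillin through the AmpR gene; an f1 origin is also present.

The payload begins with a left homology arm that includes the 3′ end of the RNF169 coding sequence. This is followed in the same orientation by a TEV protease cleavage site, the HaloTag and a 3xFLAG epitope, and then by a bGH polyadenylation signal. The 3xFLAG and TEV elements appear in the feature table but not in the catalogue description. No promoter drives the fusion, because after integration it is expressed from the endogenous RNF169 promoter. Downstream, an SV40 promoter drives a puromycin N-acetyltransferase cassette with a synthetic poly(A) signal, allowing selection of edited cells. The unannotated stretch after this cassette presumably holds the right homology arm, which the catalogue describes only as flanking RNF169 locus sequence. The sequenced record is 8,409 nt, somewhat shorter than the approximate 9,000 bp listed. The resulting tagged protein can be covalently labelled with chloroalkane ligands, in keeping with the associated study of DNA damage response factors. The record does not name the nuclease or guide RNA used to stimulate recombination.
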