Features (pLannotate 1.2.2; 24 found; start..end, strand, type, name):
     81..97      +  CDS            lacZα (fragment): LacZα fragment of β-galactosidase; lacZ fragment
    102..556     +  rep_origin     f1 ori (sequence partly withheld): f1 bacteriophage origin of replication; arrow indicates direction of (+) strand synthesis
    582..686     +  promoter       AmpR promoter: bla
    687..1547    +  CDS            AmpR: β-lactamase; bla; confers resistance to ampicillin, carbenicillin, and related antibiotics
   1718..2306    +  rep_origin     ori: high-copy-number ColE1/pMB1/pBR322/pUC origin of replication
   2492..2543    -  misc_feature   bom (fragment): basis of mobility region from pBR322
   2611..2835    -  mobile_element Tn7R: mini-Tn7 element (right end of the Tn7 transposon) Tn7
   2902..3435    -  CDS            GmR: gentamycin acetyltransferase; aacC1; confers resistance to gentamycin
   3624..3652    -  promoter       Pc promoter: intI1 (promoter lies within the coding sequence); class 1 integron promoter
   3630..3989    -  CDS            YPR2_ECOLX (fragment): Protein predicted: Swiss-Prot protein existence level 4. From Escherichia coli.
   4160..4208    -  polyA_signal   HSV TK poly(A) signal: herpes simplex virus thymidine kinase polyadenylation signal (Cole and Stacy, 1985)
   4344..4453    -  promoter       p10 promoter: baculovirus promoter for expression in insect cells
   4477..4568    +  promoter       polyhedrin promoter: polh from Autographa californica; promoter for the baculovirus polyhedrin gene
   4721..4804    +  CDS            large T antigen (fragment): large T antigen from SV40 (simian virus 40)
   4826..5275    +  CDS            RNF169 (fragment): RN169_HUMAN - Also known as KIAA1991. Experimental evidence at protein level: Swiss-Prot protein existence level 1. Probable E3 ubiquitin-protein ligase that acts as a negative regulator of double-strand breaks (DSBs) repair following DNA damage. Recruited to DSB repair sites by recognizing and binding ubiquitin catalyzed by RNF168 and competes with TP53BP1 and BRCA1 for association with RNF168-modified chromatin, thereby acting as a negative regulator of DSBs repair. E3 ubiquitin-protein ligase activity is not required for regulation of DSBs repair. From Homo sapiens (Human).
   5297..5317    +  CDS            TEV site: tobacco etch virus (TEV) protease recognition and cleavage site
   5333..6216    +  CDS            HaloTag® (fragment): modified bacterial dehalogenase that forms covalent bonds with chloroalkane derivatives
   6218..6283    +  CDS            3xFLAG: three tandem FLAG® epitope tags, followed by an enterokinase cleavage site
   6316..6540    +  polyA_signal   bGH poly(A) signal: bovine growth hormone polyadenylation signal
   6562..6891    +  promoter       SV40 promoter: SV40 enhancer and early promoter
   6901..7500    +  CDS            PuroR: puromycin N-acetyltransferase; pac from Streptomyces alboniger; confers resistance to puromycin
   7501..7549    +  polyA_signal   poly(A) signal: synthetic polyadenylation signal
   7999..8133    +  polyA_signal   SV40 poly(A) signal: SV40 polyadenylation signal
   8162..8327    -  mobile_element Tn7L: mini-Tn7 element (left end of the Tn7 transposon) Tn7
>Addgene plasmid #207083 | RNF169-Halo HRD | addgene full sequence | sequence record 432319 | Addgene NGS Result
TTCTCTGTCACAGAATGAAAATTTTTCTGTCATCTCTTCGTTATTAATGTTTGTAATTGACTGAATATCA
ACGCTTATTTGCAGCCTGAATGGCGAATGGG
[124 nt withheld, positions 102-225]
C
[91 nt withheld, positions 227-317]
A
[49 nt withheld, positions 319-367]
CCTTTGACGTTGGAGTCCACGTTCTT
[37 nt withheld, positions 394-430]
ACCCTATCTCGGTCTATTCTTTTGATTTATAAGGGATTTTGCCGATTTCGGCCTATTGGTTAAAAAATGA
GCTGATTTAACAAAAATTTAACGCGAATTTTAACAAAATATTAACGCTTACAATTTAGGTGGCACTTTTC
GGGGAAATGTGCGCGGAACCCCTATTTGTTTATTTTTCTAAATACATTCAAATATGTATCCGCTCATGAG
ACAATAACCCTGATAAATGCTTCAATAATATTGAAAAAGGAAGAGTATGAGTATTCAACATTTCCGTGTC
GCCCTTATTCCCTTTTTTGCGGCATTTTGCCTTCCTGTTTTTGCTCACCCAGAAACGCTGGTGAAAGTAA
AAGATGCTGAAGATCAGTTGGGTGCACGAGTGGGTTACATCGAACTGGATCTCAACAGCGGTAAGATCCT
TGAGAGTTTTCGCCCCGAAGAACGTTTTCCAATGATGAGCACTTTTAAAGTTCTGCTATGTGGCGCGGTA
TTATCCCGTATTGACGCCGGGCAAGAGCAACTCGGTCGCCGCATACACTATTCTCAGAATGACTTGGTTG
AGTACTCACCAGTCACAGAAAAGCATCTTACGGATGGCATGACAGTAAGAGAATTATGCAGTGCTGCCAT
AACCATGAGTGATAACACTGCGGCCAACTTACTTCTGACAACGATCGGAGGACCGAAGGAGCTAACCGCT
TTTTTGCACAACATGGGGGATCATGTAACTCGCCTTGATCGTTGGGAACCGGAGCTGAATGAAGCCATAC
CAAACGACGAGCGTGACACCACGATGCCTGTAGCAATGGCAACAACGTTGCGCAAACTATTAACTGGCGA
ACTACTTACTCTAGCTTCCCGGCAACAATTAATAGACTGGATGGAGGCGGATAAAGTTGCAGGACCACTT
CTGCGCTCGGCCCTTCCGGCTGGCTGGTTTATTGCTGATAAATCTGGAGCCGGTGAGCGTGGGTCTCGCG
GTATCATTGCAGCACTGGGGCCAGATGGTAAGCCCTCCCGTATCGTAGTTATCTACACGACGGGGAGTCA
GGCAACTATGGATGAACGAAATAGACAGATCGCTGAGATAGGTGCCTCACTGATTAAGCATTGGTAACTG
TCAGACCAAGTTTACTCATATATACTTTAGATTGATTTAAAACTTCATTTTTAATTTAAAAGGATCTAGG
TGAAGATCCTTTTTGATAATCTCATGACCAAAATCCCTTAACGTGAGTTTTCGTTCCACTGAGCGTCAGA
CCCCGTAGAAAAGATCAAAGGATCTTCTTGAGATCCTTTTTTTCTGCGCGTAATCTGCTGCTTGCAAACA
AAAAAACCACCGCTACCAGCGGTGGTTTGTTTGCCGGATCAAGAGCTACCAACTCTTTTTCCGAAGGTAA
CTGGCTTCAGCAGAGCGCAGATACCAAATACTGTTCTTCTAGTGTAGCCGTAGTTAGGCCACCACTTCAA
GAACTCTGTAGCACCGCCTACATACCTCGCTCTGCTAATCCTGTTACCAGTGGCTGCTGCCAGTGGCGAT
AAGTCGTGTCTTACCGGGTTGGACTCAAGACGATAGTTACCGGATAAGGCGCAGCGGTCGGGCTGAACGG
GGGGTTCGTGCACACAGCCCAGCTTGGAGCGAACGACCTACACCGAACTGAGATACCTACAGCGTGAGCT
ATGAGAAAGCGCCACGCTTCCCGAAGGGAGAAAGGCGGACAGGTATCCGGTAAGCGGCAGGGTCGGAACA
GGAGAGCGCACGAGGGAGCTTCCAGGGGGAAACGCCTGGTATCTTTATAGTCCTGTCGGGTTTCGCCACC
TCTGACTTGAGCGTCGATTTTTGTGATGCTCGTCAGGGGGGCGGAGCCTATGGAAAAACGCCAGCAACGC
GGCCTTTTTACGGTTCCTGGCCTTTTGCTGGCCTTTTGCTCACATGTTCTTTCCTGCGTTATCCCCTGAT
TCTGTGGATAACCGTATTACCGCCTTTGAGTGAGCTGATACCGCTCGCCGCAGCCGAACGACCGAGCGCA
GCGAGTCAGTGAGCGAGGAAGCGGAAGAGCGCCTGATGCGGTATTTTCTCCTTACGCATCTGTGCGGTAT
TTCACACCGCATAGACCAGCCGCGTAACCTGGCAAAATCGGTTACGGTTGAGTAATAAATGGATGCCCTG
CGTAAGCGGGTGTGGGCGGACAATAAAGTCTTAAACTGAACAAAATAGATCTAAACTATGACAATAAAGT
CTTAAACTAGACAGAATAGTTGTAAACTGAAATCAGTCCAGTTATGCTGTGAAAAAGCATACTGGACTTT
TGTTATGGCTAAAGCAAACTCTTCATTTTCTGAAGTGCAAATTGCCCGTCGTATTAAAGAGGGGCGTGGC
CAAGGGCATGGTAAAGACTATATTCGCGGCGTTGTGACAATTTACCGAACAACTCCGCGGCCGGGAAGCC
GATCTCGGCTTGAACGAATTGTTAGGTGGCGGTACTTGGGTCGATATCAAAGTGCATCACTTCTTCCCGT
ATGCCCAACTTTGTATAGAGAGCCACTGCGGGATCGTCACCGTAATCTGCTTGCACGTAGATCACATAAG
CACCAAGCGCGTTGGCCTCATGCTTGAGGAGATTGATGAGCGCGGTGGCAATGCCCTGCCTCCGGTGCTC
GCCGGAGACTGCGAGATCATAGATATAGATCTCACTACGCGGCTGCTCAAACTTGGGCAGAACGTAAGCC
GCGAGAGCGCCAACAACCGCTTCTTGGTCGAAGGCAGCAAGCGCGATGAATGTCTTACTACGGAGCAAGT
TCCCGAGGTAATCGGAGTCCGGCTGATGTTGGGAGTAGGTGGCTACGTCTCCGAACTCACGACCGAAAAG
ATCAAGAGCAGCCCGCATGGATTTGACTTGGTCAGGGCCGAGCCTACATGTGCGAATGATGCCCATACTT
GAGCCACCTAACTTTGTTTTAGGGCGACTGCCCTGCTGCGTAACATCGTTGCTGCTGCGTAACATCGTTG
CTGCTCCATAACATCAAACATCGACCCACGGCGTAACGCGCTTGCTGCTTGGATGCCCGAGGCATAGACT
GTACAAAAAAACAGTCATAACAAGCCATGAAAACCGCCACTGCGCCGTTACCACCGCTGCGTTCGGTCAA
GGTTCTGGACCAGTTGCGTGAGCGCATACGCTACTTGCATTACAGTTTACGAACCGAACAGGCTTATGTC
AACTGGGTTCGTGCCTTCATCCGTTTCCACGGTGTGCGTCACCCGGCAACCTTGGGCAGCAGCGAAGTCG
AGGCATTTCTGTCCTGGCTGGCGAACGAGCGCAAGGTTTCGGTCTCCACGCATCGTCAGGCATTGGCGGC
CTTGCTGTTCTTCTACGGCAAGGTGCTGTGCACGGATCTGCCCTTGCTTCAGGAGATCGGTAGACCTCGG
CCGTCGCGGCGCTTGCCGGTGGTGCTGACCCCGGATGAAGTGGTTCGCATCCTCGGTTTTCTGGAAGGCG
AGCATCGTTTGTTCGCCCAGGACTCTAGCTATAGTTCTAGTGGTTGGCTACGTACCCGTAGTGGCTATGG
CAGGGCTTGCCGCCCCGACGTTGGCTGCGAGCCCTGGGCCTTCACCCGAACTTGGGGGTTGGGGTGGGGA
AAAGGAAGAAACGCGGGCGTATTGGTCCCAATGGGGTCTCGGTGGGGTATCGACAGAGTGCCAGCCCTGG
GACCGAACCCCGCGTTTATGAACAAACGACCCAACACCCGTGCGTTTTATTCTGTCTTTTTATTGCCGTC
ATAGCGCGGGTTCCTTCCGGTATTGTCTCCTTCCGTGTTTCAGTTAGCCTCCCCCATCTCCCGGTACCGC
ATGCTATGCATCAGCTGCTAGCACCATGGCTCGAGATCCCGGGTGATCAAGTCTTCGTCGAGTGATTGTA
AATAAAATGTAATTTACAGTATAGTATTTTAATTAATATACAAATGATTTGATAATAATTCTTATTTAAC
TATAATATATTGTGTTGGGTTGAATTAAAGGTCCGTATACTCCGGAATATTAATAGATCATGGAGATAAT
TAAAATGATAACCATCTCGCAAATAAATAAGTATTTTACTGTTTTCGTAACAGTTTTGTAATAAAAAAAC
CTATAAATATTCCGGATTATTCATACCGTCCCACCATCGGGCGCGGATCCCGGTCCGAAGCGCGCGGAAT
TCAAAGGCCTACGTCGACGAGCTCACTAGTCGCGGCCGCTTTCGAATCTAGAGCCTGCAGTCTCGACAAG
CTTGTCGAGAAGTACTAGAGGATCATAATCAGCCATACCACATTTGTAGAGGTTTTACTTGCTTTAAAAA
ACCTCCCACACCTCCCCCTGAACCTGAAACATAAAATGAATGCAATTGTTGTTGTTTAGACAAAACCTGT
ATAAGCAGAGCCATGAAAATCACCACAGTTAATTCAGTGCTACCCCAAAACAGTGTTTTGGGTGGAGTCC
TCAAAACAAAGCAACAATTGAAGACATTAAATCATTTTGATCTGACTAATGGTGTTCTAGTTGAGAGCCT
AAGTGAAGAGCCACTTCCTTCTTTGCGTCGAGGCCGGAAAAGACACTGCAAGACCAAGCACTTAGAACAA
AATGGCTCCCTTAAAAAACTGCGACAAACCAGTGGGGAGGTGGGTCTGGCCCCAACAGACCCAGTCCTGC
GAGAGATGGAGCAGAAGCTTCAGCAAGAGGAAGAAGACCGACAGTTGGCTCTGCAGTTGCAGCGCATGTT
CGACAATGAGAGGCGGACTGTGAGCCGGCGAAAAGGAAGTGTGGATCAGTATCTCCTACGGTCCAGCAAC
ATGGCCGGGGCCAAGGGAGCTCTCGAGCCAACCACTGAGGATCTGTACTTTCAGAGCGATAACGATGGAT
CCGAAATCGGTACTGGCTTTCCATTCGACCCCCATTATGTGGAAGTCCTGGGCGAGCGCATGCACTACGT
CGATGTTGGTCCGCGCGATGGCACCCCTGTGCTGTTCCTGCACGGTAACCCGACCTCCTCCTACGTGTGG
CGCAACATCATCCCGCATGTTGCACCGACCCATCGCTGCATTGCTCCAGACCTGATCGGTATGGGCAAAT
CCGACAAACCAGACCTGGGTTATTTCTTCGACGACCACGTCCGCTTCATGGATGCCTTCATCGAAGCCCT
GGGTCTGGAAGAGGTCGTCCTGGTCATTCACGACTGGGGCTCCGCTCTGGGTTTCCACTGGGCCAAGCGC
AATCCAGAGCGCGTCAAAGGTATTGCATTTATGGAGTTCATCCGCCCTATCCCGACCTGGGACGAATGGC
CAGAATTTGCCCGCGAGACCTTCCAGGCCTTCCGCACCACCGACGTCGGCCGCAAGCTGATCATCGATCA
GAACGTTTTTATCGAGGGTACGCTGCCGATGGGTGTCGTCCGCCCGCTGACTGAAGTCGAGATGGACCAT
TACCGCGAGCCGTTCCTGAATCCTGTTGACCGCGAGCCACTGTGGCGCTTCCCAAACGAGCTGCCAATCG
CCGGTGAGCCAGCGAACATCGTCGCGCTGGTCGAAGAATACATGGACTGGCTGCACCAGTCCCCTGTCCC
GAAGCTGCTGTTCTGGGGCACCCCAGGCGTTCTGATCCCACCGGCCGAAGCCGCTCGCCTGGCCAAAAGC
CTGCCTAACTGCAAGGCTGTGGACATCGGCCCGGGTCTGAATCTGCTGCAAGAAGACAACCCGGACCTGA
TCGGCAGCGAGATCGCGCGCTGGCTGTCTACTCTGGAGATTTCCGGTGACTACAAAGACCATGACGGTGA
TTATAAAGATCATGATATCGATTACAAGGATGACGATGACAAGTAACTCGAGTCTAGACGTTTAAACCCT
GCAGGCTGTGCCTTCTAGTTGCCAGCCATCTGTTGTTTGCCCCTCCCCCGTGCCTTCCTTGACCCTGGAA
GGTGCCACTCCCACTGTCCTTTCCTAATAAAATGAGGAAATTGCATCGCATTGTCTGAGTAGGTGTCATT
CTATTCTGGGGGGTGGGGTGGGGCAGGACAGCAAGGGGGAGGATTGGGAAGACAATAGCAGGCATGCTGG
GGATGCGGTGGGCTCTATGGGTCGACAGTACTAAGCTTTACGTGTGTCAGTTAGGGTGTGGAAAGTCCCC
AGGCTCCCCAGCAGGCAGAAGTATGCAAAGCATGCATCTCAATTAGTCAGCAACCAGGTGTGGAAAGTCC
CCAGGCTCCCCAGCAGGCAGAAGTATGCAAAGCATGCATCTCAATTAGTCAGCAACCATAGTCCCGCCCC
TAACTCCGCCCATCCCGCCCCTAACTCCGCCCAGTTCCGCCCATTCTCCGCCCCATGGCTGACTAATTTT
TTTTATTTATGCAGAGGCCGAGGCCGCCTCGGCCTCTGAGCTATTCCAGAAGTAGTGAGGAGGCTTTTTT
GGAGGCCTAGGCTTTTGCAAAAAGCTTACCATGACCGAGTACAAGCCCACGGTGCGCCTCGCCACCCGCG
ACGACGTCCCCAGGGCCGTACGCACCCTCGCCGCCGCGTTCGCCGACTACCCCGCCACGCGCCACACCGT
CGATCCGGACCGCCACATCGAGCGGGTCACCGAGCTGCAAGAACTCTTCCTCACGCGCGTCGGGCTCGAC
ATCGGCAAGGTGTGGGTCGCGGACGACGGCGCCGCGGTGGCGGTCTGGACCACGCCGGAGAGCGTCGAAG
CGGGGGCGGTGTTCGCCGAGATCGGCCCGCGCATGGCCGAGTTGAGCGGTTCCCGGCTGGCCGCGCAGCA
ACAGATGGAAGGCCTCCTGGCGCCGCACCGGCCCAAGGAGCCCGCGTGGTTCCTGGCCACCGTCGGCGTC
TCGCCCGACCACCAGGGCAAGGGTCTGGGCAGCGCCGTCGTGCTCCCCGGAGTGGAGGCGGCCGAGCGCG
CCGGGGTGCCCGCCTTCCTGGAGACCTCCGCGCCCCGCAACCTCCCCTTCTACGAGCGGCTCGGCTTCAC
CGTCACCGCCGACGTCGAGGTGCCCGAAGGACCGCGCACCTGGTGCATGACCCGCAAGCCCGGTGCCTGA
AATAAAATATCTTTATTTTCATTACATCTGTGTGTTGGTTTTTTGTGTGCACCTAATGAAGTGTTACCTA
TTTTTAAAAGGTCTTAGGCCTTGATCATTTATCCTGAAGAGCTGAGTGTTCTCACTTTGGTTTTATTTTA
ATGGCAAAACACTGTCTAATATGGTTCTGAGAGGTTCCAGGGCCTTTGTAGTCAATATCCAAGGGAAAAG
CATCTCCGTTTCTCTGTGACCCAGGCCAGAAGCCTGAGTGACCCATCCCTAAGGGCTTCTGGGCCAAACC
TGGCAGCACCCACTGGGAATGAGATTTGGAACGGCCTCAGGAGCATAATGGCCACAGTTAGTAATGGTAA
AGAGGGGATACCTTCTTAAACTGATAGACTTCCTGACTTCTTTCAGCAGGGTATTGTTTTAAATCAGCCT
TGCAGATAAAAATTAATTCCATCTTTTTCAGACAAGTGAACAATTTAGTTCCTTGGCAGATCCAAAATGA
TAGATGGTAACTTGTTTATTGCAGCTTATAATGGTTACAAATAAAGCAATAGCATCACAAATTTCACAAA
TAAAGCATTTTTTTCACTGCATTCTAGTTGTGGTTTGTCCAAACTCATCAATGTATCTTATCATGTCTGG
ATCTGATCACTGCTTGAGCCTAGGAGATCCGAACCAGATAAGTGAAATCTAGTTCCAAACTATTTTGTCA
TTTTTAATTTTCGTATTAGCTTACGACGCTACACCCAGTTCCCATCTATTTTGTCACTCTTCCCTAAATA
ATCCTTAAAAACTCCATTTCCACCCCTCCCAGTTCCCAACTATTTTGTCCGCCCACAGCGGGGCATTTTT
CTTCCTGTTATGTTTTTAATCAAACATCCTGCCAACTCCATGTGACAAACCGTCATCTTCGGCTACTTT
